>Addgene plasmid #46035 | pMM287 | depositor full sequence | sequence record 64896 | pMM287 sequence 11731 bps
TCGAGTTTTTTTTTTTTTTTTTTTTATGAAAAACATTGTTTTATTACTTGAAAAATAATAGAAATTGTAT
ATAAAATACAAAATATACACTTGCCTAGTGCAATTGGTCTCCATTTTACATTTTTTACATGTTTTTTCCC
TATTTAATGGCACCCAAAATGCGGTTTCATTTTCACTGCCCTGGTCAACTAATACCATTTAACAACGTAT
TTAAGAACTTCTTCAAAAGACAGTAAAAACAATTTGTAAAATAACTATGCTTTCTTACATTTACAAAACA
GAATTTTGATAATATATGAATATTTTATATCACATAATTACCATGTAACTACTAATCTGTTATCTATATC
AAATCAGAGCACATAACATTTTCCAAATACACTGTTTTAATAAAGAGATTAGAAAACAGGACAGTAACAG
TTTCTTAAAGCAATCTTACAGGAAGTCTAATTTAATATTCTGTTAGGTGATGTACTCACGTAGGCTCCCA
GAAGACCCAGAAACTACATGAATTGCGGAAGGCTGATTTAAGATGCCAGTTCTTCAATAAACAGTGAACT
TTGTAATTAGAATGATTTTTAAGCCAAAATACTACTCCTTACTCTTCAGAAATAAAATATAGCTATCCTC
TTATAATACAGCAAGAAACATAATTGTTCTGGTAATTGCCAGCTTAACTAAAAAGACCTCCCCTTTTCGT
TTTGTCCATTAATTTCTTGCTGGTATCACTTCCTTTGGCAAACCACACAGGTAATCGTCTCTTTCTCTCT
GCAGATGAAGTCTCAGTATTGATGCCTACTTCTTCCTTGCTTCTCTTAGAACTTGAACAGATCTCTTCAG
AACCGGGAAAACATCTCCTTTTGTTGACATCACATGAAGGTTGAAGTCCACTGTCAGGACCATGTTTAAG
GATCTCAATTGCCATGTGGATAAGGTACGTGTCAATGTTTTCAGGAACTAACATTCTGATTAGGCTAATT
TTACTCATATCTGAGTTGACGGGAGGGTTTCGGATAACATCAGCAATAATCTTCTGAACCTCTGGAGTCA
GGCCTGCTCGCTCCAAATCAAGGGGGCAGCCAGCTTTCACCGCTTGGGATAAGTGCATGCCAATTGTCAT
GAGAGGCAGAATCCTGCTCTCAGCTATGCTCTTCAAAGGCATCTTCTTTTCTTGGAATAAAGAGTATGTG
ATGGCCATAGACTGTGAAAGTGTGCATATTTTATTTTTTGCTACCAGACTCGTCTTCTGTTCTTCTTGAG
GTTTTGTACTTGAAAAGAGGTCTGTCTGAACACTATTTGTTTGGCAGAAATGTTTGATGACTTCCAACAG
AGGGGCCAACATGGCAGCTTTGCCTTCAGAAACACCATCAATCCTTTTTACGTTTTCAACCGTAGTTGGT
CTCATTTTGGCCATATCCACCAGTATCTTGTTTGTTGCCAGAATAGCTGGGGGAACATCCATTTTATTGG
CATGTTTCTGCCTAGCTTCTACCAATTTGCCATATAACACAATCTGAGTCTCCTGCTCTTGTGCCGAAAT
AACAGGCTGTGAGGAACTGTAAGCTTTTTCTGGTGACTGTACCATGATACTTTTTTTAGAAATGTTACTC
CCAGAAGAAATCTTATCACATGGTTTATAAGAATATAACTTCTCCAAGTTAGACTTCTTCTCTGTACTTA
ATTCAACTGGTACTTGATTATAACAATGCTCTTTGGTGCCCGAAGATACAGTTTTCGAACTAGGCAGAAG
CAACTTCTTTGGACACAATTCTTCATTAGCTTGAAGGATGAGGCTCTGAGATTCTGTATTAGCTTTATGA
AGCCAATTTCTACCCTTTTTCGTAAGGGCGCAAATCTTCATAAATTTGTTATACCGAGAAACTTCTACCA
AGAATCCCTCAGTGATCAGCTGACGGGAAAAAGCCTTCCACCAACTCTCTGTTTGATCCTTGCCAGTGCC
AAATAAACTGTGCCTGCGATATTGATCGGCAAGACGCTGAGAATTAGATCCTCGGAGAAATAAAATTGGA
AGCCCAATTCCAAATTTTTCGCCTAAGATGTCCACAGCAGACAAAAGCTTAAATGCTTGTGGACCAAAGT
CCCAGGATGTATCCTCTGAGTCATCCATGGAATAGCAATGATCCAATCTGGACCTGCAATTATCACAGCA
TTTTTCAGTTCCCATAATTCCCAAGGAGGCTTTTTGTACTTGTTTGTCCTCAAAATGAGACAAGATGATT
TGTCTCCTACATCTGCTAGAATGAAGATATTTTTCCATCTTTGCCATCATCTTTAATTTGTATAATCGAA
ACTTCTCATTACGTATCTCAGTAAGAAGGTGCCTATTTAAGTTAATGTCTGCAGGAGCCCAGAGGACGTG
ACAAGAACTTTGAAGTCCATCACGACCAGCTCTACCAATCTCCTGATAATATGATTCCATGTCCTTAGGA
GCACCGTAATGAATGACTTGGCGAATGTCAGCTTTATTAATGCCCATTCCAAAAGCTATGGTAGCTATGA
CACACTGAATTTCATCTCTTACAAACCTATGATGAATGTCTTTCCTTGTGCTAAAACTCATGCCCGCATG
GTATGTTCCACAGGATAGATTCAGTTTCCTAAGTTCACCTGTAACTTGTTGTGTCATTTTTCTAGAAGGA
CAGTAGATGATTGTTGGACCTTCAAATTCCCAGTGGGAACTTGTTTTGACAAGAAATGGCTGCAGATCCT
GAAGGATATTCCCTGTTTTTCGCCTAACTTCTAAATACAGGTTTGGTCGATCAAAACCAGTACAGGTGAT
CTGAGGATTTCTCAGATTTAAGCAACGTACAATGTCTTCCCGGATTGAAGAACTTGCAGTAGCAGTAAGT
GCAACGATTGGAACCATTGGCAGTGCTGTCTTTAGGGAGCCCAACTTCCTGAATGAATCCCTAAAATCAT
GCCCCCACTCAGAAATACAGTGAGCCTCATCCACAGCAATGAGCGTGATACCAATATCAGCCTCAAGTTG
CTGGAGCAGGCCCATGTTACCTGAACAGTATTCTGGAGTTACGTATACAATCCGGTATTTACCTAATTTA
ATATCTGTTAGAACATTTTCTGACTGTGCTGATCCAAGGAAGCAAGCTGGGATGTTGGACATTTTAAGCT
GTAGCACTTGGTCTTCCATCAGAGAAATAAGGGGAGAGATAACAAGGCCAATCTTGCCTACATAAACAGG
TGGATACTGGAAGCACAAACTCATTCCATATCCAGTTGCCATGACAGCAACATTATCTCTTCTTTCTTCT
AATACTGAATGAATCACTTTCCACTGAACTGGTTTAAAACTGGAATGGCCAAAGTACATCTTGAGGCAAG
TAACTTGCTCTTCATTGGGTGCTGGCCACAAAAAGTCCTTATCATCATCTTCTTCCCCTTCATTAGCTTC
ATTTTCATCATCTTCTTCTTCTTCTTTAGTAGGAAGACCCAGATTTCTTTCCATTTTTAAGCATTTAGAA
TGAGTTGGTTCTACCGTGCCACTATTGAGGTTTTCTAAAGACTTAAGCATCTCCATTTCTAAATCTTCAT
CACTCTCAATTACATAGGACGTATCGTTTTCATTATCATTGGGAGATAAATGCTTAAGCATCTCCATTTC
TAAATCTTCATCACTCTCAATTACATAGGACGTATCGTTTTCATTATCATTGGGAGATAAATGCTCAGTA
GATTTATAAGCAATATCACTAAGATATTCTTCCTGAGACTGCTGTTCCAAAATTTGGAGTTCATGTTCTG
TAATATCTAACGACATCAAACAAGCTCTTTCCATATTCTCTTTCAATTTGTTGTCTTCTACTCCATCTTC
AAATCCATCTTCTTTTCGTTCCACTTTATTTCCAAGTACATCTTCTCCATCATGTTTAGCTAAATGATCA
AGTGTTGGGTCCCATGTTTCATCTTCAACGTGAATTAAAACTTCATGTTCTCTAATTTGTTTCTGTTGTA
CTCCCCCAGTAGTTGAATCTTCAAAGGATAATAAGTTTAAATTATTGCTGGGCCTCAGTTCAGTCTCAAT
GTTAGTAGACCCAATTATCATCCTCCTCAGTGAATATAGATTTTCTGAAATATCCTTTAGTAAGATAGAA
ACCCTCCGTGGGTTTTCCAATTTACTGAAAGCATGAGGAAGATGCTTAGCCAGATCCATCACTTCCTCAG
AGATTGAAGTCAACTGTTTGTTCATGTCGCTAAGTAGGATTTCTTCCTCTTTATTTATAGCAAACCTTTG
CACAGTATCATCCAAAATCTCTAAATTTCGGTAAATAATAAAACCAGCATAAGCATCAGTGGCTGCATAC
AGTTTCTGGTCCTCAGTGAGAGGAAATTTACTCCAATTGCTACAGCGGATAGACTTGTCTTTCAGGAGCT
GTTTACCTAAGAGGTGTTTAACCAGACTGTTAAGGCTCCAGGTCTCTGTACATTTCAGCTTTTTATTGGC
AACATCTGTCAACTCCACAAAATTCTTCAATTTGATATCAAAGTCACGTAGAAGTTTCCACTGATCTCCT
TCAATTCCTACACCTGCCTTTTTAACTGCTTTATTTTCAAGCAACATTTTTAATCCCTGGGGAAAAACTG
ACATGGAAGAAACGTGGAACAAGTAACATTTGCTCTCAGAAACACACAACTGAATTAGTGCAACTTTGCC
AAGTTTCCCTCTGTTGTATAATGGTGGCCACTCCATGTCAAATCCCACCACATCCCCATCTGATAGACTC
ATGCTAATATCTTCTGACAGGAAAGAGCAATCACTAGCATCGTAACTATACACAATGGATCCAGTGAATT
CTAAGAAGGGGAGGTCATCTTCAAAAACACTCTTCCGAACACATGCCTTTCTTTCTTCTACAGCACATCT
TTTATTCTGCACATTCATCCATTCAGGACATTTTCGCTGCTGTGCAGTTGTTTCCAATTTTTTTTCACCC
ATGGTGAGGTCGCCCAAGCTCTCCATTTCATTCAAGTCCTCTTCAGAAATGAGCTTTTGCTCCATTTCAT
TCAAGTCCTCTTCAGAAATGAGCTTTTGCTCCATTTCATTCAAGTCCTCTTCAGAAATGAGCTTTTGCTC
CATTTCATTCAAGTCCTCTTCAGAAATGAGCTTTTGCTCCATTTCATTCAAGTCCTCTTCAGAAATGAGC
TTTTGCTCCATAGCTTTAAATCGATTCCTGCAGGAATTCGGGGCCGCGGAGGCTGGATCGGTCCCGGTGT
CTTCTATGGAGGTCAAAACAGCGTGGATGGCGTCTCCAGGCGATCTGACGGTTCACTAAACGAGCTCTGC
TTATATAGGTCGAGTTTACCACTCCCTATCAGTGATAGAGAAAAGTGAAAGTCGAGTTTACCACTCCCTA
TCAGTGATAGAGAAAAGTGAAAGTCGAGTTTACCACTCCCTATCAGTGATAGAGAAAAGTGAAAGTCGAG
TTTACCACTCCCTATCAGTGATAGAGAAAAGTGAAAGTCGAGTTTACCACTCCCTATCAGTGATAGAGAA
AAGTGAAAGTCGAGTTTACCACTCCCTATCAGTGATAGAGAAAAGTGAAAGTCGAGTTTACCACTCCCTA
TCAGTGATAGAGAAAAGTGAAAGTCGAGCTCGGTACCCGGGTCGAGTAGGCGTGTACGGTGGGAGGCCTA
TATAAGCAGAGCTCGTTTAGTGAACCGTCAGATCGCCTGGAGACGCCATCCACGCTGTTTTGACCTCCAT
AGAAGACACCGGGACCGATCCAGCCTCCGCGGCCCCGAATTCGAGCTCCACCGCGGTGGCGGCCGCCGCC
ACCATGAGCAAGGGCGAGGAACTGTTCACTGGCGTGGTCCCAATTCTCGTGGAACTGGATGGCGATGTGA
ATGGGCACAAATTTTCTGTCAGCGGAGAGGGTGAAGGTGATGCCACATACGGAAAGCTCACCCTGAAATT
CATCTGCACCACTGGAAAGCTCCCTGTGCCATGGCCAACACTGGTCACTACCTTCACCTATGGCGTGCAG
TGCTTTTCCAGATACCCAGACCATATGAAGCAGCATGACTTTTTCAAGAGCGCCATGCCCGAGGGCTATG
TGCAGGAGAGAACCATCTTTTTCAAAGATGACGGGAACTACAAGACCCGCGCTGAAGTCAAGTTCGAAGG
TGACACCCTGGTGAATAGAATCGAGCTGAAGGGCATTGACTTTAAGGAGGATGGAAACATTCTCGGCCAC
AAGCTGGAATACAACTATAACTCCCACAATGTGTACATCATGGCCGACAAGCAAAAGAATGGCATCAAGG
TCAACTTCAAGATCAGACACAACATTGAGGATGGATCCGTGCAGCTGGCCGACCATTATCAACAGAACAC
TCCAATCGGCGACGGCCCTGTGCTCCTCCCAGACAACCATTACCTGTCCACCCAGTCTGCCCTGTCTAAA
GATCCCAACGAAAAGAGAGACCACATGGTCCTGCTGGAGTTTGTGACCGCTGCTGGGATCACACATGGCA
TGGACGAGCTGTACAAGTGAGCGGCCGCTCTAGCGCGGCCTCGACGATATCTCTAGAGCTGAGAACTTCA
GGGTGAGTTTGGGGACCCTTGATTGTTCTTTCTTTTTCGCTATTGAAAAATTCATGTTATATGGAGGGGG
CAAAGTTTTCAGGGTGTTGTTTAGAATGGGAAGATGTCCCTTGTATCACCATGGACCCTCATGATAATTT
TGTTTCTTTCACTTTCTACTCTGTTGACAACCATTGTCTCCTCTTATTTTCTTTTCATTTTCTGTAACTT
TTTTCGTTAAACTTTAGCTTGCATTTGTAACGAATTTTTAAATTCACTTTCGTTTATTTGTCAGATTGTA
AGTACTTTCTCTAATCACTTTTTTTTCAAGGCAATCAGGGTAATTATATTGTACTTCAGCACAGTTTTAG
AGAACAATTGTTATAATTAAATGATAAGGTAGAATATTTCTGCATATAAATTCTGGCTGGCGTGGAAATA
TTCTTATTGGTAGAAACAACTACATCCTGGTAATCATCCTGCCTTTCTCTTTATGGTTACAATGATATAC
ACTGTTTGAGATGAGGATAAAATACTCTGAGTCCAAACCGGGCCCCTCTGCTAACCATGTTCATGCCTTC
TTCTTTTTCCTACAGCTCCTGGGCAACGTGCTGGTTGTTGTGCTGTCTCATCATTTTGGCAAAGAATTCA
CTCCTCAGGTGCAGGCTGCCTATCAGAAGGTGGTGGCTGGTGTGGCCAATGCCCTGGCTCACAAATACCA
CTGAGATCTTTTTCCCTCTGCCAAAAATTATGGGGACATCATGAAGCCCCTTGAGCATCTGACTTCTGGG
TAATAAAGGAAATTTATTTTCATTGCAATAGTGTGTGGGAATTTTTTGTGTCTCTCACTCGGAAGGACAT
ATGGGAGGGCAAATCATTTAAAACATCAGAATGAGTATTTGGTTTAGAGTTTGGCAACATATGCCATATG
CTGGCTGCCATGAACAAAGGTGGCTATAAAGAGGTCATCAGTATATGAAACAGCCCCCTGCTGTCCATTC
CTTATTCCATAGAAAAGCCTTGACTTGAGGTTAGATTTTTTTTATATTTTGTTTTGTGTTATTTTTTTCT
TTAACATCCCTAAAATTTTCCTTACATGTTTTACTAGCCAGATTTTTCCTCCTCTCCTGACTACTCCCAG
TCATAGCTGTCCCTCTTCTCTTATGAACTCGACTGCATTAATGAATCGGCCAACGCGCGGGGAGAGGCGG
TTTGCGTATTGGGCGCTCTTCCGCTTCCTCGCTCACTGACTCGCTGCGCTCGGTCGTTCGGCTGCGGCGA
GCGGTATCAGCTCACTCAAAGGCGGTAATACGGTTATCCACAGAATCAGGGGATAACGCAGGAAAGAACA
TGTGAGCAAAAGGCCAGCAAAAGGCCAGGAACCGTAAAAAGGCCGCGTTGCTGGCGTTTTTCCATAGGCT
CCGCCCCCCTGACGAGCATCACAAAAATCGACGCTCAAGTCAGAGGTGGCGAAACCCGACAGGACTATAA
AGATACCAGGCGTTTCCCCCTGGAAGCTCCCTCGTGCGCTCTCCTGTTCCGACCCTGCCGCTTACCGGAT
ACCTGTCCGCCTTTCTCCCTTCGGGAAGCGTGGCGCTTTCTCAATGCTCACGCTGTAGGTATCTCAGTTC
GGTGTAGGTCGTTCGCTCCAAGCTGGGCTGTGTGCACGAACCCCCCGTTCAGCCCGACCGCTGCGCCTTA
TCCGGTAACTATCGTCTTGAGTCCAACCCGGTAAGACACGACTTATCGCCACTGGCAGCAGCCACTGGTA
ACAGGATTAGCAGAGCGAGGTATGTAGGCGGTGCTACAGAGTTCTTGAAGTGGTGGCCTAACTACGGCTA
CACTAGAAGGACAGTATTTGGTATCTGCGCTCTGCTGAAGCCAGTTACCTTCGGAAAAAGAGTTGGTAGC
TCTTGATCCGGCAAACAAACCACCGCTGGTAGCGGTGGTTTTTTTGTTTGCAAGCAGCAGATTACGCGCA
GAAAAAAAGGATCTCAAGAAGATCCTTTGATCTTTTCTACGGGGTCTGACGCTCAGTGGAACGAAAACTC
ACGTTAAGGGATTTTGGTCATGAGATTATCAAAAAGGATCTTCACCTAGATCCTTTTAAATTAAAAATGA
AGTTTTAAATCAATCTAAAGTATATATGAGTAAACTTGGTCTGACAGTTACCAATGCTTAATCAGTGAGG
CACCTATCTCAGCGATCTGTCTATTTCGTTCATCCATAGTTGCCTGACTCCCCGTCGTGTAGATAACTAC
GATACGGGAGGGCTTACCATCTGGCCCCAGTGCTGCAATGATACCGCGAGACCCACGCTCACCGGCTCCA
GATTTATCAGCAATAAACCAGCCAGCCGGAAGGGCCGAGCGCAGAAGTGGTCCTGCAACTTTATCCGCCT
CCATCCAGTCTATTAATTGTTGCCGGGAAGCTAGAGTAAGTAGTTCGCCAGTTAATAGTTTGCGCAACGT
TGTTGCCATTGCTACAGGCATCGTGGTGTCACGCTCGTCGTTTGGTATGGCTTCATTCAGCTCCGGTTCC
CAACGATCAAGGCGAGTTACATGATCCCCCATGTTGTGCAAAAAAGCGGTTAGCTCCTTCGGTCCTCCGA
TCGTTGTCAGAAGTAAGTTGGCCGCAGTGTTATCACTCATGGTTATGGCAGCACTGCATAATTCTCTTAC
TGTCATGCCATCCGTAAGATGCTTTTCTGTGACTGGTGAGTACTCAACCAAGTCATTCTGAGAATAGTGT
ATGCGGCGACCGAGTTGCTCTTGCCCGGCGTCAATACGGGATAATACCGCGCCACATAGCAGAACTTTAA
AAGTGCTCATCATTGGAAAACGTTCTTCGGGGCGAAAACTCTCAAGGATCTTACCGCTGTTGAGATCCAG
TTCGATGTAACCCACTCGTGCACCCAACTGATCTTCAGCATCTTTTACTTTCACCAGCGTTTCTGGGTGA
GCAAAAACAGGAAGGCAAAATGCCGCAAAAAAGGGAATAAGGGCGACACGGAAATGTTGAATACTCATAC
TCTTCCTTTTTCAATATTATTGAAGCATTTATCAGGGTTATTGTCTCATGAGCGGATACATATTTGAATG
TATTTAGAAAAATAAACAAATAGGGGTTCCGCGCACATTTCCCCGAAAAGTGCCACCTGACGTCTAAGAA
ACCATTATTATCATGACATTAACCTATAAAAATAGGCGTATCACGAGGCCCTTTCGTCTTCACTCGACGC
TGGTCGAGCTGATACTTCCCGTCCGCCAGGGGACATGCCGGCGATGCTGAAGGTCGCGCGCATTCCCGAT
GAAGAGGCCGGTTACCGCCTGTTGACCTGGTGGGACGGGCAGGGCGCCGCCCGAGTCTTGCCTCGGCGGC
GGGCGCTCTGCTCATGGAGCGCGCGTCCGGGGACCTTGCACAGATAGCGTGGTCCGGCCAGACGACGAGG
CTTGCAGGATCATAATCAGCCATACCACATTTGTAGAGGTTTTACTTGCTTTAAAAAACCTCCCACACCT
CCCCCTGAACCTGAAACATAAAATGAATGCAATTGTTGTTGTTAACAACAACAATTGCATTCATTTTATG
TTTCAGGTTCAGGGGGAGGTGTGGGAGGTTTTTTAAAGCAAGTAAAACCTCTACAAATGTGGTATGGCTG
ATTATGATCCTCTAGAGTCGGTGGGCCTCGGGGGCGGGTGCGGGGTCGGCGGGGCCGCCCGGGTCGGCTT
CGGTCGGAGCCATGGGGTCGTGCGCTCCTTTCGGTCGGGCGCTGCGGGTCGTGGGGCGGGCGTCAGGCAC
CGGGCTTGCGGGTCATGCACCAGGTGCGCGGTCCTTCGGGCACCTCGACGTCGGCGGTGACGGTGAAGCC
GAGCCGCTCGTAGAAGGGGAGGTTGCGGGGCGCGGAGGTCTCCAGGAAGGCGGGCACCCCGGCGCGCTCG
GCCGCCTCCACTCCGGGGAGCACGACGGCGCTGCCCAGACCCTTGCCCTGGTGGTCGGGCGAGACGCCGA
CGGTGGCCAGGAACCACGCGGGCTCCTTGGGCCGGTGCGGCGCCAGGAGGCCTTCCATCTGTTGCTGCGC
GGCCAGCCGGGAACCGCTCAACTCGGCCATGCGCGGGCCGATCTCGGCGAACACCGCCCCCGCTTCGACG
CTCTCCGGCGTGGTCCAGACCGCCACCGCGGCGCCGTCGTCCGCGACCCACACCTTGCCGATGTCGAGCC
CGACGCGCGTGAGGAAGAGTTCTTGCAGCTCGGTGACCCGCTCGATGTGGCGGTCCGGGTCGACGGTGTG
GCGCGTGGCGGGGTAGTCGGCGAACGCGGCGGCGAGGGTGCGTACGGCCCGGGGGACGTCGTCGCGGGTG
GCGAGGCGCACCGTGGGCTTGTACTCGGTCATGGAAGGTCGTCTCCTTGTGAGGGGTCAGGGGCGTGGGT
CAGGGGATGGTGGCGGCACCGGTCGTGGCGGCCGACCTGCAGGCATGCAAGCTTTTTGCAAAAGCCTAGG
CCTCCAAAAAAGCCTCCTCACTACTTCTGGAATAGCTCAGAGGCCGAGGCGGCCTCGGCCTCTGCATAAA
TAAAAAAAATTAGTCAGCCATGGGGCGGAGAATGGGCGGAACTGGGCGGAGTTAGGGGCGGGATGGGCGG
AGTTAGGGGCGGGACTATGGTTGCTGACTAATTGAGATGCATGCTTTGCATACTTCTGCCTGCTGGGGAG
CCTGGGGACTTTCCACACCTGGTTGCTGACTAATTGAGATGCATGCTTTGCATACTTCTGCCTGCTGGGG
AGCCTGGGGACTTTCCACACCCTAACTGACACACATTCCACAGCTGGTTCTTTCCGCCTCAGAAGCCATA
GAGCCCACCGCATCCCCAGCATGCCTGCTATTGTCTTCCCAATCCTCCCCCTTGCTGTCCTGCCCCACCC
CACCCCCCAGAATAGAATGACACCTACTCAGACAATGCGATGCAATTTCCTCATTTTATTAGGAAAGGAC
AGTGGGAGTGGCACCTTCCAGGGTCAAGGAAGGCACGGGGGAGGGGCAAACAACAGATGGCTGGCAACTA
GAAGGCACAGTCGAGGCTGATCAGCGGTTTAAACTTAAGCTTGGTACCGAGCTCGGATCCACTAGTCCAG
TGTGGTGGAATTCTGCAGATATCCAGCACAGTGGCGGCCGC
Features (pLannotate 1.2.2; 28 found; start..end, strand, type, name):
    677..4972    -  CDS            WRN: WRN_HUMAN - Also known as RECQ3, RECQL2. Experimental evidence at protein level: Swiss-Prot protein existence level 1. Multifunctional enzyme that has both magnesium and ATP- dependent DNA-helicase activity and 3'->5' exonuclease activity towards double-stranded DNA with a 5'-overhang. Has no nuclease activity towards single-stranded DNA or blunt-ended double-stranded DNA. Binds preferentially to DNA substrates containing alternate secondary structures, such as replication forks and Holliday junctions. May play an important role in the dissociation of joint DNA molecules that can arise as prod
   5003..5032    -  CDS            Myc: Myc (human c-Myc proto-oncogene) epitope tag
   5042..5071    -  CDS            Myc: Myc (human c-Myc proto-oncogene) epitope tag
   5081..5110    -  CDS            Myc: Myc (human c-Myc proto-oncogene) epitope tag
   5120..5149    -  CDS            Myc: Myc (human c-Myc proto-oncogene) epitope tag
   5159..5188    -  CDS            Myc: Myc (human c-Myc proto-oncogene) epitope tag
   5284..5329    -  promoter       TRE3GV promoter (fragment): 3rd-generation Tet-responsive promoter that can be activated by binding of Tet-On® 3G, optimized for retroviral and lentiviral vectors
   5343..5613    +  protein_bind   tetracycline response element: contains seven copies of the tetracycline operator tetO tetracycline repressor TetR
   5624..5641    +  misc_feature   MCS (fragment): pUC18/19 multiple cloning site
   5646..5683    +  promoter       minimal CMV promoter: human cytomegalovirus (CMV) immediate early promoter
   5783..5806    +  misc_feature   MCS (fragment): pBluescript multiple cloning site
   5814..6527    +  CDS            GFP (S65T): GFP (S65T) is a basic (constitutively fluorescent) green fluorescent protein published in 1995, derived from Aequorea victoria.
   6583..7155    +  intron         β-globin intron: intron from rabbit β-globin gene
   7159..7281    +  CDS            HBB: HBB_COLGU - Experimental evidence at transcript level: Swiss-Prot protein existence level 2. Involved in oxygen transport from the lung to the various peripheral tissues. From Colobus guereza (Mantled guereza) (Eastern black-and-white colobus monkey).
   7352..7407    +  polyA_signal   β-globin poly(A) signal: rabbit β-globin polyadenylation signal (Gil and Proudfoot, 1987)
   7733..7786    -  CDS            lacI (fragment): lac repressor; lacI; The lac repressor binds to the lac operator to inhibit transcription in E. coli. This inhibition can be relieved by adding lactose or isopropyl-β-D-thiogalactopyranoside (IPTG).
   7969..8557    -  rep_origin     ori: high-copy-number ColE1/pMB1/pBR322/pUC origin of replication
   8728..9588    -  CDS            AmpR: β-lactamase; bla; confers resistance to ampicillin, carbenicillin, and related antibiotics
   9589..9693    -  promoter       AmpR promoter: bla
   9829..9927    +  CDS            str (fragment): STR_KLEPN - Protein inferred from homology: Swiss-Prot protein existence level 3. The aminoglycoside phosphotransferases achieve inactivation of their antibiotic substrates by phosphorylation. From Klebsiella pneumoniae.
   9930..10001   +  CDS            str (fragment): STR_KLEPN - Protein inferred from homology: Swiss-Prot protein existence level 3. The aminoglycoside phosphotransferases achieve inactivation of their antibiotic substrates by phosphorylation. From Klebsiella pneumoniae.
  10018..10101   +  CDS            large T antigen (fragment): large T antigen from SV40 (simian virus 40)
  10146..10229   -  CDS            large T antigen (fragment): large T antigen from SV40 (simian virus 40)
  10238..10303   -  CDS            dmpM (fragment): DMPM_STRAD - Protein inferred from homology: Swiss-Prot protein existence level 3. From Streptomyces alboniger.
  10353..10952   -  CDS            PuroR: puromycin N-acetyltransferase; pac from Streptomyces alboniger; confers resistance to puromycin
  11023..11044   +  misc_feature   MCS (fragment): pUC18/19 multiple cloning site
  11045..11402   -  promoter       SV40 promoter: SV40 enhancer and early promoter
  11406..11630   -  polyA_signal   bGH poly(A) signal: bovine growth hormone polyadenylation signal
