[The description below was written by a language model from this plasmid's Addgene catalogue record and pLannotate feature annotations shown in this document.]
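Description:
pMM287 is a tetracycline-regulated mammalian expression plasmid built on the Clontech pBI backbone, which carries a bidirectional promoter: a central tetracycline response element with seven tetO copies, flanked on each side by a minimal CMV promoter. The backbone was modified with a polylinker providing BspDI and XhoI sites, into which the insert was cloned. The plasmid is propagated in E. coli using a ColE1/pUC-type origin and ampicillin resistance (the catalogue lists it as low copy). An SV40 promoter-driven puromycin N-acetyltransferase cassette allows selection in mammalian cells. The catalogue gives a size of 11,707 bp, while the annotated depositor sequence is 11,731 nt.

One arm of the promoter drives human WRN, the Werner syndrome RecQ helicase, fused at its N terminus to five copies of the myc epitope. The ORF carries the K577M substitution, which abolishes helicase activity. It also carries an S2G change introduced when the tag was added; the depositor reports that this change does not alter the protein's biochemical activities. The opposite arm drives GFP (S65T), followed by a rabbit β-globin intron and polyadenylation signal, so that green fluorescence marks transfected cells and reports expression at a level similar to that of WRN. A bGH polyadenylation signal is also annotated. Because the promoter is silent without a Tet transactivator, the plasmid must be supplied together with one; in the associated study, cells were transiently co-transfected with a tTA plasmid. It is one of a set of related WRN constructs and was derived by mutating the pMM290 sequence. The study used it to examine how helicase activity contributes to the separable recombination and cell-survival functions of the Werner syndrome protein.
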