Addgene plasmid #46035: pMM287
Depositing lab: Raymond Monnat. Depositing organization: University of Washington. Publication: The Werner syndrome protein has separable recombination and survival functions. Swanson C, Saintigny Y, Emond MJ, Monnat RJ Jr. DNA Repair (Amst). 2004 May 4;3(5):475-82. 10.1016/j.dnarep.2004.01.002 PubMed 15084309.
Backbone
  Vector backbone: pBI
  Backbone manufacturer: Clontech
  Total vector size (bp): 11707
  Modifications to backbone: insertion of polylinker containing Bsp1D1 and XhoI sites
  Vector type: Mammalian Expression ; TetOn, bidirectional promoter
  Selectable markers: Puromycin
Growth in bacteria
  Bacterial resistance: Ampicillin, 100 μg/mL
  Growth temperature: 37°C
  Growth strain: DH5alpha
  Copy number: Low Copy
Gene/Insert
  Gene/Insert name: WRN K577M (alt names: Werner syndrome, RecQ helicase-like; RECQ3; RECQL2)
  Species: H. sapiens (human)
  Insert size (bp): 4514
  Mutation: K577M helicase-dead mutant; S2G introduced during cloning
  GenBank ID: NM_000553.4
  Entrez Gene: WRN (a.k.a. RECQ3, RECQL2, RECQL3)
  Promoter: CMV2
  Tag / fusion protein: 5x myc (N terminal on insert)
  Cloning method: Restriction Enzyme; 5′ cloning site BspD1 (not destroyed); 3′ cloning site Xho1 (not destroyed)
  Sequencing primers: 5′ Unknown
Terms and licenses: Academic/Nonprofit Terms; Industry Terms: Not Available to Industry
Depositor comments: Bidirectional vector expresses WRN and GFP at similar expression levels. In the associated article, cells were transiently transfected with this plasmid together with a tTA transactivator plasmid (Gossen, 1992). This is a mammalian expression vector for helicase-dead human WRN protein. It was constructed from pBI, a Clontech plasmid with a bi-directional promoter+ TRE backbone, modified by insertion of a polylinker containing BspD1 and Xhol sites followed by insertion of a myc-WRN K577M ORF- created by making K577M (A>T) mutation in pMM290 sequence. The S2G mutation was a result of the cloning strategy to add the myc tag. The WRN protein containing S2G was biochemically verified and is wild-type in terms of activities, as described in the associated publication.
How to cite: pMM287 was a gift from Raymond Monnat (Addgene plasmid # 46035 ; http://n2t.net/addgene:46035 ; RRID:Addgene_46035)
