>Addgene plasmid #46035 | pMM287 | addgene partial sequence | sequence record 66622 | hWRN-F
TGAACTCCAAATTTTGGAACAGCAGTCTCAGGAAGAATATCTTAGTGATATTGCTTATAAATCTACTGAG
CATTTATCTCCCAATGATAATGAAAACGATACGTCCTATGTAATTGAGAGTGATGAAGATTTAGAAATGG
AGATGCTTAAGCATTTATCTCCCAATGATAATGAAAACGATACGTCCTATGTAATTGAGAGTGATGAAGA
TTTAGAAATGGAGATGCTTAAGTCTTTAGAAAACCTCAATAGTGGCACGGTAGAACCAACTCATTCTAAA
TGCTTAAAAATGGAAAGAAATCTGGGTCTTCCTACTAAAGAAGAAGAAGAAGATGATGAAAATGAAGCTA
ATGAAGGGGAAGAAGATGATGATAAGGACTTTTTGTGGCCAGCACCCAATGAAGAGCAAGTTACTTGCCT
CAAGATGTACTTTGGCCATTCCAGTTTTAAACCAGTTCAGTGGAAAGTGATTCATTCAGTATTAGAAGAA
AGAAGAGATAATGTTGCTGTCATGGCAACTGGATATGGAATGAGTTTGTGCTTCCAGTATCCACCTGTTT
ATGTAGGCAAGATTGGCCTTGTTATCTCTCCCCTTATTTCTCTGATGGAAGACCAAGTGCTACAGCTTAA
AATGTCCAACATCCCAGCTTGCTTCCTTGGATCAGCACAGTCAGAAAATGTTCTAACAGATATTAAATTA
GGTAAATACCGGATTGTATACGTAACTCCAGAATACTGTTCAG
