>Addgene plasmid #46035 | pMM287 | addgene partial sequence | sequence record 67505 | Bglob-intron-R 5'-TTTGCCCCCTCCATATAACA-3'
GCGAAAAAGAAAGAACAATCAAGGGTCCCCAAACTCACCCTGAAGTTCTCAGCTCTAGAGATATCGTCGA
GGCCGCGCTAGAGCGGCCGCTCACTTGTACAGCTCGTCCATGCCATGTGTGATCCCAGCAGCGGTCACAA
ACTCCAGCAGGACCATGTGGTCTCTCTTTTCGTTGGGATCTTTAGACAGGGCAGACTGGGTGGACAGGTA
ATGGTTGTCTGGGAGGAGCACAGGGCCGTCGCCGATTGGAGTGTTCTGTTGATAATGGTCGGCCAGCTGC
ACGGATCCATCCTCAATGTTGTGTCTGATCTTGAAGTTGACCTTGATGCCATTCTTTTGCTTGTCGGCCA
TGATGTACACATTGTGGGAGTTATAGTTGTATTCCAGCTTGTGGCCGAGAATGTTTCCATCCTCCTTAAA
GTCAATGCCCTTCAGCTCGATTCTATTCACCAGGGTGTCACCTTCGAACTTGACTTCAGCGCGGGTCTTG
TAGTTCCCGTCATCTTTGAAAAAGATGGTTCTCTCCTGCACATAGCCCTCGGGCATGGCGCTCTTGAAAA
AGTCATGCTGCTTCATATGGTCTGGGTATCTGGAAAAGCACTGCACGCCATAGGTGAAGGTAGTGACCAG
TGTTGGCCATGGCACAGGGAGCTTTCCAGTGGTGCAGATGAATTTCAGGGTGAGCTTTCCGTATGTGGCA
TCACCTTCACCCTCTCCGCTGACAGAAAATTTGTGCCCATTCACATCGCCATCCAGTTCCACGAGAATTG
GGACCACGCCAGTGAACAGTTCCTCGCCCTTGCTCATGGTGGCGGCGGCCGCCACCGCGGTGGAGCTGAC
TAGAGGATCCCCGGGTACCGAGCT
