>Addgene plasmid #46035 | pMM287 | addgene partial sequence | sequence record 67506 | hWRN-R1 5'-atccctggggaaaaactgac-3'
ACAAGTAACATTTGCTCTCAGAAACACACAACTGAATTAGTGCAACTTTGCCAAGTTTCCCTCTGTTGTA
TAATGGTGGCCACTCCATGTCAAATCCCACCACATCCCCATCTGATAGACTCATGCTAATATCTTCTGAC
AGGAAAGAGCAATCACTAGCATCGTAACTATACACAATGGATCCAGTGAATTCTAAGAAGGGGAGGTCAT
CTTCAAAAACACTCTTCCGAACACATGCCTTTCTTTCTTCTACAGCACATCTTTTATTCTGCACATTCAT
CCATTCAGGACATTTTCGCTGCTGTGCAGTTGTTTCCAATTTTTTTTCACCCATGGTGAGGTCGCCCAAG
CTCTCCATTTCATTCAAGTCCTCTTCAGAAATGAGCTTTTGCTCCATTTCATTCAAGTCCTCTTCAGAAA
TGAGCTTTTGCTCCATTTCATTCAAGTCCTCTTCAGAAATGAGCTTTTGCTCCATTTCATTCAAGTCCTC
TTCAGAAATGAGCTTTTGCTCCATTTCATTCAAGTCCTCTTCAGAAATGAGCTTTTGCTCCATAGCTTTA
AATCGATTCCTGCAGGAATTCGGGGCCGCGGAGGCTGGATCGGTCCCGGTGTCTTCTATGGAGGTC
