>Addgene plasmid #46035 | pMM287 | addgene partial sequence | sequence record 67507 | TRE-R 5'-GGTACCGAGCTCGACTTTCA-3'
TGATAGGGAGTGGTAAACTCGACTTTCACTTTTCTCTATCACTGATAGGGAGTGGTAAACTCGACTTTCA
CTTTTCTCTATCACTGATAGGGAGTGGTAAACTCGACTTTCACTTTTCTCTATCACTGATAGGGAGTGGT
AAACTCGACTTTCACTTTTCTCTATCACTGATAGGGAGTGGTAAACTCGACTTTCACTTTTCTCTATCAC
TGATAGGGAGTGGTAAACTCGACTTTCACTTTTCTCTATCACTGATAGGGAGTGGTAAACTCGACCTATA
TAAGCAGAGCTCGTTTAGTGAACCGTCAGATCGCCTGGAGACGCCATCCACGCTGTTTTGACCTCCATAG
AAGACACCGGGACCGATCCAGCCTCCGCGGCCCCGAATTCCTGCAGGAATCGATTTAAAGCTATGGAGCA
AAAGCTCATTTCTGAAGAGGACTTGAATGAAATGGAGCAAAAGCTCATTTCTGAAGAGGACTTGAATGAA
ATGGAGCAAAAGCTCATTTCTGAAGAGGACTTGAATGAAATGGAGCAAAAGCTCATTTCTGAAGAGGACT
TGAATGAAATGGAGCAAAAGCTCATTTCTGAAGAGGACTTGAATGAAATGGAGAGCTTGGGCGACCTCAC
CATGGGTGAAAAAAAATTGGAAACAACTGCACAGCAGCGAAAATGTCCTGAATGGATGAATGTGCAGAAT
AAAAGATGTGCTGTAGAAGAAAGAAAGGCATGTGTTCGGAAGAGTGTTTTTGAAGATGACCTCCCCTTCT
TAGAATTCACTGGATCCATTGTGTATAGTTACGATGCTAGTGATTGCTCTTTCCTG
